>Addgene plasmid #75950 | MYLK3 gRNA (BRDN0001148087) | addgene full sequence | sequence record 184888 | Addgene Assembled Sequence
CCCGGGTGCAAAGATGGATAAAGTTTTAAACAGAGAGGAATCTTTGCAGCTAATGGACCTTCTAGGTCTT
GAAAGGAGTGGGAATTGGCTCCGGTGCCCGTCAGTGGGCAGAGCGCACATCGCCCACAGTCCCCGAGAAG
TTGGGGGGAGGGGTCGGCAATTGATCCGGTGCCTAGAGAAGGTGGCGCGGGGTAAACTGGGAAAGTGATG
TCGTGTACTGGCTCCGCCTTTTTCCCGAGGGTGGGGGAGAACCGTATATAAGTGCAGTAGTCGCCGTGAA
CGTTCTTTTTCGCAACGGGTTTGCCGCCAGAACACAGGTAAGTGCCGTGTGTGGTTCCCGCGGGCCTGGC
CTCTTTACGGGTTATGGCCCTTGCGTGCCTTGAATTACTTCCACCTGGCTGCAGTACGTGATTCTTGATC
CCGAGCTTCGGGTTGGAAGTGGGTGGGAGAGTTCGAGGCCTTGCGCTTAAGGAGCCCCTTCGCCTCGTGC
TTGAGTTGAGGCCTGGCCTGGGCGCTGGGGCCGCCGCGTGCGAATCTGGTGGCACCTTCGCGCCTGTCTC
GCTGCTTTCGATAAGTCTCTAGCCATTTAAAATTTTTGATGACCTGCTGCGACGCTTTTTTTCTGGCAAG
ATAGTCTTGTAAATGCGGGCCAAGATCTGCACACTGGTATTTCGGTTTTTGGGGCCGCGGGCGGCGACGG
GGCCCGTGCGTCCCAGCGCACATGTTCGGCGAGGCGGGGCCTGCGAGCGCGGCCACCGAGAATCGGACGG
GGGTAGTCTCAAGCTGGCCGGCCTGCTCTGGTGCCTGGCCTCGCGCCGCCGTGTATCGCCCCGCCCTGGG
CGGCAAGGCTGGCCCGGTCGGCACCAGTTGCGTGAGCGGAAAGATGGCCGCTTCCCGGCCCTGCTGCAGG
GAGCTCAAAATGGAGGACGCGGCGCTCGGGAGAGCGGGCGGGTGAGTCACCCACACAAAGGAAAAGGGCC
TTTCCGTCCTCAGCCGTCGCTTCATGTGACTCCACGGAGTACCGGGCGCCGTCCAGGCACCTCGATTAGT
TCTCGAGCTTTTGGAGTACGTCGTCTTTAGGTTGGGGGGAGGGGTTTTATGCGATGGAGTTTCCCCACAC
TGAGTGGGTGGAGACTGAAGTTAGGCCAGCTTGGCACTTGATGTAATTCTCCTTGGAATTTGCCCTTTTT
GAGTTTGGATCTTGGTTCATTCTCAAGCCTCAGACAGTGGTTCAAAGTTTTTTTCTTCCATTTCAGGTGT
CGTGACGTACGGCCACCATGACCGAGTACAAGCCCACGGTGCGCCTCGCCACCCGCGACGACGTCCCCAG
GGCCGTACGCACCCTCGCCGCCGCGTTCGCCGACTACCCCGCCACGCGCCACACCGTCGATCCGGACCGC
CACATCGAGCGGGTCACCGAGCTGCAAGAACTCTTCCTCACGCGCGTCGGGCTCGACATCGGCAAGGTGT
GGGTCGCGGACGACGGCGCCGCCGTGGCGGTCTGGACCACGCCGGAGAGCGTCGAAGCGGGGGCGGTGTT
CGCCGAGATCGGCCCGCGCATGGCCGAGTTGAGCGGTTCCCGGCTGGCCGCGCAGCAACAGATGGAAGGC
CTCCTGGCGCCGCACCGGCCCAAGGAGCCCGCGTGGTTCCTGGCCACCGTCGGAGTCTCGCCCGACCACC
AGGGCAAGGGTCTGGGCAGCGCCGTCGTGCTCCCCGGAGTGGAGGCGGCCGAGCGCGCCGGGGTGCCCGC
CTTCCTGGAGACCTCCGCGCCCCGCAACCTCCCCTTCTACGAGCGGCTCGGCTTCACCGTCACCGCCGAC
GTCGAGGTGCCCGAAGGACCGCGCACCTGGTGCATGACCCGCAAGCCCGGTGCCTGAACGCGTTAAGTCG
ACAATCAACCTCTGGATTACAAAATTTGTGAAAGATTGACTGGTATTCTTAACTATGTTGCTCCTTTTAC
GCTATGTGGATACGCTGCTTTAATGCCTTTGTATCATGCTATTGCTTCCCGTATGGCTTTCATTTTCTCC
TCCTTGTATAAATCCTGGTTGCTGTCTCTTTATGAGGAGTTGTGGCCCGTTGTCAGGCAACGTGGCGTGG
TGTGCACTGTGTTTGCTGACGCAACCCCCACTGGTTGGGGCATTGCCACCACCTGTCAGCTCCTTTCCGG
GACTTTCGCTTTCCCCCTCCCTATTGCCACGGCGGAACTCATCGCCGCCTGCCTTGCCCGCTGCTGGACA
GGGGCTCGGCTGTTGGGCACTGACAATTCCGTGGTGTTGTCGGGGAAATCATCGTCCTTTCCTTGGCTGC
TCGCCTGTGTTGCCACCTGGATTCTGCGCGGGACGTCCTTCTGCTACGTCCCTTCGGCCCTCAATCCAGC
GGACCTTCCTTCCCGCGGCCTGCTGCCGGCTCTGCGGCCTCTTCCGCGTCTTCGCCTTCGCCCTCAGACG
AGTCGGATCTCCCTTTGGGCCGCCTCCCCGCGTCGACTTTAAGACCAATGACTTACAAGGCAGCTGTAGA
TCTTAGCCACTTTTTAAAAGAAAAGGGGGGACTGGAAGGGCTAATTCACTCCCAACGAAGACAAGATCTG
CTTTTTGCTTGTACTGGGTCTCTCTGGTTAGACCAGATCTGAGCCTGGGAGCTCTCTGGCTAACTAGGGA
ACCCACTGCTTAAGCCTCAATAAAGCTTGCCTTGAGTGCTTCAAGTAGTGTGTGCCCGTCTGTTGTGTGA
CTCTGGTAACTAGAGATCCCTCAGACCCTTTTAGTCAGTGTGGAAAATCTCTAGCAGTACGTATAGTAGT
TCATGTCATCTTATTATTCAGTATTTATAACTTGCAAAGAAATGAATATCAGAGAGTGAGAGGAACTTGT
TTATTGCAGCTTATAATGGTTACAAATAAAGCAATAGCATCACAAATTTCACAAATAAAGCATTTTTTTC
ACTGCATTCTAGTTGTGGTTTGTCCAAACTCATCAATGTATCTTATCATGTCTGGCTCTAGCTATCCCGC
CCCTAACTCCGCCCATCCCGCCCCTAACTCCGCCCAGTTCCGCCCATTCTCCGCCCCATGGCTGACTAAT
TTTTTTTATTTATGCAGAGGCCGAGGCCGCCTCGGCCTCTGAGCTATTCCAGAAGTAGTGAGGAGGCTTT
TTTGGAGGCCTAGGGACGTACCCAATTCGCCCTATAGTGAGTCGTATTACGCGCGCTCACTGGCCGTCGT
TTTACAACGTCGTGACTGGGAAAACCCTGGCGTTACCCAACTTAATCGCCTTGCAGCACATCCCCCTTTC
GCCAGCTGGCGTAATAGCGAAGAGGCCCGCACCGATCGCCCTTCCCAACAGTTGCGCAGCCTGAATGGCG
AATGGG
[124 nt withheld, positions 3367-3490]
C
[91 nt withheld, positions 3492-3582]
A
[49 nt withheld, positions 3584-3632]
CCTTTGACGTTGGAGTCCACGTTCTTT
[37 nt withheld, positions 3660-3696]
ACCCTATCTCGGTCTATTCTTTTGATTTATAAGGGATTTTGCCGATTTCGGCCTATTGGTTAAAAAATGA
GCTGATTTAACAAAAATTTAACGCGAATTTTAACAAAATATTAACGCTTACAATTTAGGTGGCACTTTTC
GGGGAAATGTGCGCGGAACCCCTATTTGTTTATTTTTCTAAATACATTCAAATATGTATCCGCTCATGAG
ACAATAACCCTGATAAATGCTTCAATAATATTGAAAAAGGAAGAGTATGAGTATTCAACATTTCCGTGTC
GCCCTTATTCCCTTTTTTGCGGCATTTTGCCTTCCTGTTTTTGCTCACCCAGAAACGCTGGTGAAAGTAA
AAGATGCTGAAGATCAGTTGGGTGCACGAGTGGGTTACATCGAACTGGATCTCAACAGCGGTAAGATCCT
TGAGAGTTTTCGCCCCGAAGAACGTTTTCCAATGATGAGCACTTTTAAAGTTCTGCTATGTGGCGCGGTA
TTATCCCGTATTGACGCCGGGCAAGAGCAACTCGGTCGCCGCATACACTATTCTCAGAATGACTTGGTTG
AGTACTCACCAGTCACAGAAAAGCATCTTACGGATGGCATGACAGTAAGAGAATTATGCAGTGCTGCCAT
AACCATGAGTGATAACACTGCGGCCAACTTACTTCTGACAACGATCGGAGGACCGAAGGAGCTAACCGCT
TTTTTGCACAACATGGGGGATCATGTAACTCGCCTTGATCGTTGGGAACCGGAGCTGAATGAAGCCATAC
CAAACGACGAGCGTGACACCACGATGCCTGTAGCAATGGCAACAACGTTGCGCAAACTATTAACTGGCGA
ACTACTTACTCTAGCTTCCCGGCAACAATTAATAGACTGGATGGAGGCGGATAAAGTTGCAGGACCACTT
CTGCGCTCGGCCCTTCCGGCTGGCTGGTTTATTGCTGATAAATCTGGAGCCGGTGAGCGTGGGTCTCGCG
GTATCATTGCAGCACTGGGGCCAGATGGTAAGCCCTCCCGTATCGTAGTTATCTACACGACGGGGAGTCA
GGCAACTATGGATGAACGAAATAGACAGATCGCTGAGATAGGTGCCTCACTGATTAAGCATTGGTAACTG
TCAGACCAAGTTTACTCATATATACTTTAGATTGATTTAAAACTTCATTTTTAATTTAAAAGGATCTAGG
TGAAGATCCTTTTTGATAATCTCATGACCAAAATCCCTTAACGTGAGTTTTCGTTCCACTGAGCGTCAGA
CCCCGTAGAAAAGATCAAAGGATCTTCTTGAGATCCTTTTTTTCTGCGCGTAATCTGCTGCTTGCAAACA
AAAAAACCACCGCTACCAGCGGTGGTTTGTTTGCCGGATCAAGAGCTACCAACTCTTTTTCCGAAGGTAA
CTGGCTTCAGCAGAGCGCAGATACCAAATACTGTTCTTCTAGTGTAGCCGTAGTTAGGCCACCACTTCAA
GAACTCTGTAGCACCGCCTACATACCTCGCTCTGCTAATCCTGTTACCAGTGGCTGCTGCCAGTGGCGAT
AAGTCGTGTCTTACCGGGTTGGACTCAAGACGATAGTTACCGGATAAGGCGCAGCGGTCGGGCTGAACGG
GGGGTTCGTGCACACAGCCCAGCTTGGAGCGAACGACCTACACCGAACTGAGATACCTACAGCGTGAGCT
ATGAGAAAGCGCCACGCTTCCCGAAGGGAGAAAGGCGGACAGGTATCCGGTAAGCGGCAGGGTCGGAACA
GGAGAGCGCACGAGGGAGCTTCCAGGGGGAAACGCCTGGTATCTTTATAGTCCTGTCGGGTTTCGCCACC
TCTGACTTGAGCGTCGATTTTTGTGATGCTCGTCAGGGGGGCGGAGCCTATGGAAAAACGCCAGCAACGC
GGCCTTTTTACGGTTCCTGGCCTTTTGCTGGCCTTTTGCTCACATGTTCTTTCCTGCGTTATCCCCTGAT
TCTGTGGATAACCGTATTACCGCCTTTGAGTGAGCTGATACCGCTCGCCGCAGCCGAACGACCGAGCGCA
GCGAGTCAGTGAGCGAGGAAGCGGAAGAGCGCCCAATACGCAAACCGCCTCTCCCCGCGCGTTGGCCGAT
TCATTAATGCAGCTGGCACGACAGGTTTCCCGACTGGAAAGCGGGCAGTGAGCGCAACGCAATTAATGTG
AGTTAGCTCACTCATTAGGCACCCCAGGCTTTACACTTTATGCTTCCGGCTCGTATGTTGTGTGGAATTG
TGAGCGGATAACAATTTCACACAGGAAACAGCTATGACCATGATTACGCCAAGCGCGCAATTAACCCTCA
CTAAAGGGAACAAAAGCTGGAGCTGCAAGCTTAATGTAGTCTTATGCAATACTCTTGTAGTCTTGCAACA
TGGTAACGATGAGTTAGCAACATGCCTTACAAGGAGAGAAAAAGCACCGTGCATGCCGATTGGTGGAAGT
AAGGTGGTACGATCGTGCCTTATTAGGAAGGCAACAGACGGGTCTGACATGGATTGGACGAACCACTGAA
TTGCCGCATTGCAGAGATATTGTATTTAAGTGCCTAGCTCGATACATAAACGGGTCTCTCTGGTTAGACC
AGATCTGAGCCTGGGAGCTCTCTGGCTAACTAGGGAACCCACTGCTTAAGCCTCAATAAAGCTTGCCTTG
AGTGCTTCAAGTAGTGTGTGCCCGTCTGTTGTGTGACTCTGGTAACTAGAGATCCCTCAGACCCTTTTAG
TCAGTGTGGAAAATCTCTAGCAGTGGCGCCCGAACAGGGACTTGAAAGCGAAAGGGAAACCAGAGGAGCT
CTCTCGACGCAGGACTCGGCTTGCTGAAGCGCGCACGGCAAGAGGCGAGGGGCGGCGACTGGTGAGTACG
CCAAAAATTTTGACTAGCGGAGGCTAGAAGGAGAGAGATGGGTGCGAGAGCGTCAGTATTAAGCGGGGGA
GAATTAGATCGCGATGGGAAAAAATTCGGTTAAGGCCAGGGGGAAAGAAAAAATATAAATTAAAACATAT
AGTATGGGCAAGCAGGGAGCTAGAACGATTCGCAGTTAATCCTGGCCTGTTAGAAACATCAGAAGGCTGT
AGACAAATACTGGGACAGCTACAACCATCCCTTCAGACAGGATCAGAAGAACTTAGATCATTATATAATA
CAGTAGCAACCCTCTATTGTGTGCATCAAAGGATAGAGATAAAAGACACCAAGGAAGCTTTAGACAAGAT
AGAGGAAGAGCAAAACAAAAGTAAGACCACCGCACAGCAAGCGGCCGCTGATCTTCAGACCTGGAGGAGG
AGATATGAGGGACAATTGGAGAAGTGAATTATATAAATATAAAGTAGTAAAAATTGAACCATTAGGAGTA
GCACCCACCAAGGCAAAGAGAAGAGTGGTGCAGAGAGAAAAAAGAGCAGTGGGAATAGGAGCTTTGTTCC
TTGGGTTCTTGGGAGCAGCAGGAAGCACTATGGGCGCAGCGTCAATGACGCTGACGGTACAGGCCAGACA
ATTATTGTCTGGTATAGTGCAGCAGCAGAACAATTTGCTGAGGGCTATTGAGGCGCAACAGCATCTGTTG
CAACTCACAGTCTGGGGCATCAAGCAGCTCCAGGCAAGAATCCTGGCTGTGGAAAGATACCTAAAGGATC
AACAGCTCCTGGGGATTTGGGGTTGCTCTGGAAAACTCATTTGCACCACTGCTGTGCCTTGGAATGCTAG
TTGGAGTAATAAATCTCTGGAACAGATTTGGAATCACACGACCTGGATGGAGTGGGACAGAGAAATTAAC
AATTACACAAGCTTAATACACTCCTTAATTGAAGAATCGCAAAACCAGCAAGAAAAGAATGAACAAGAAT
TATTGGAATTAGATAAATGGGCAAGTTTGTGGAATTGGTTTAACATAACAAATTGGCTGTGGTATATAAA
ATTATTCATAATGATAGTAGGAGGCTTGGTAGGTTTAAGAATAGTTTTTGCTGTACTTTCTATAGTGAAT
AGAGTTAGGCAGGGATATTCACCATTATCGTTTCAGACCCACCTCCCAACCCCGAGGGGACCCAGAGAGG
GCCTATTTCCCATGATTCCTTCATATTTGCATATACGATACAAGGCTGTTAGAGAGATAATTAGAATTAA
TTTGACTGTAAACACAAAGATATTAGTACAAAATACGTGACGTAGAAAGTAATAATTTCTTGGGTAGTTT
GCAGTTTTAAAATTATGTTTTAAAATGGACTATCATATGCTTACCGTAACTTGAAAGTATTTCGATTTCT
TGGCTTTATATATCTTGTGGAAAGGACGAAACACCGAGCATGTGCTGAGCACCAGTGTTTTAGAGCTAGA
AATAGCAAGTTAAAATAAGGCTAGTCCGTTATCAACTTGAAAAAGTGGCACCGAGTCGGTGCTTTTTTAA
GCTTGGCGTAACTAGATCTTGAGACAAATGGCAGTATTCATCCACAATTTTAAAAGAAAAGGGGGGATTG
GGGGGTACAGTGCAGGGGAAAGAATAGTAGACATAATAGCAACAGACATACAAACTAAAGAATTACAAAA
ACAAATTACAAAAATTCAAAATTTTCGGGTTTATTACAGGGACAGCAGAGATCCACTTTGGCGCCGGCTC
GAGGGGG
Features (pLannotate 1.2.2; 29 found; start..end, strand, type, name):
     14..80      +  CDS            small t antigen (fragment): SV40 (simian virus 40) small t antigen
    106..317     +  promoter       EF-1α core promoter: core promoter for human elongation factor EF-1α
    318..1256    +  intron         EF-1α intron A: intron upstream of the start codon of human EF-1α
   1278..1877    +  CDS            PuroR (fragment): puromycin N-acetyltransferase; pac from Streptomyces; confers resistance to puromycin
   1893..2481    +  misc_feature   WPRE: woodchuck hepatitis virus posttranscriptional regulatory element
   2532..2551    +  misc_feature   cPPT/CTS (fragment): central polypurine tract and central termination sequence of HIV-1
   2553..2786    +  LTR            3' LTR (ΔU3): self-inactivating 3' long terminal repeat (LTR) from HIV-1
   2864..2985    +  polyA_signal   SV40 poly(A) signal: SV40 polyadenylation signal
   3025..3160    +  rep_origin     SV40 ori: SV40 origin of replication
   3181..3199    -  promoter       T7 promoter: promoter for bacteriophage T7 RNA polymerase
   3207..3362    +  CDS            lacZα (fragment): LacZα fragment of β-galactosidase; lacZ fragment
   3367..3795    +  rep_origin     f1 ori (sequence partly withheld): f1 bacteriophage origin of replication; arrow indicates direction of (+) strand synthesis
   3848..3952    +  promoter       AmpR promoter: bla
   3953..4813    +  CDS            AmpR: β-lactamase; bla; confers resistance to ampicillin, carbenicillin, and related antibiotics
   4984..5572    +  rep_origin     ori: high-copy-number ColE1/pMB1/pBR322/pUC origin of replication
   5755..5847    +  CDS            lacI (fragment): lac repressor; lacI; The lac repressor binds to the lac operator to inhibit transcription in E. coli. This inhibition can be relieved by adding lactose or isopropyl-β-D-thiogalactopyranoside (IPTG).
   5860..5881    +  protein_bind   CAP binding site: CAP binding activates transcription in the presence of cAMP. E. coli catabolite activator protein
   5896..5926    +  promoter       lac promoter: promoter for the E. coli lac operon
   5934..5950    +  protein_bind   lac operator: The lac repressor binds to the lac operator to inhibit transcription in E. coli. This inhibition can be relieved by adding lactose or isopropyl-β-D-thiogalactopyranoside (IPTG). lac repressor encoded by lacI
   5995..6013    +  promoter       T3 promoter: promoter for bacteriophage T3 RNA polymerase
   6041..6267    +  promoter       RSV promoter: Rous sarcoma virus enhancer/promoter
   6268..6448    +  LTR            5' LTR (truncated): truncated 5' long terminal repeat (LTR) from HIV-1
   6495..6620    +  misc_feature   HIV-1 Ψ: packaging signal of human immunodeficiency virus type 1
   6604..6967    +  CDS            HIV-1 gag (fragment): gag protein from human immunodeficiency virus 1; gag
   7113..7346    +  misc_feature   RRE: The Rev response element (RRE) of HIV-1 allows for Rev-dependent mRNA export from the nucleus to the cytoplasm.
   7723..7749    +  CDS            Rev (fragment): human immunodeficiency virus 1 (HIV-1) Rev protein; rev; enhances nuclear export of unspliced and incompletely spliced viral mRNAs
   7753..7993    +  promoter       U6 promoter: RNA polymerase III promoter for human U6 snRNA
   8023..8098    +  misc_RNA       gRNA scaffold: guide RNA scaffold for the Streptococcus pyogenes CRISPR/Cas9 system
   8154..8271    +  misc_feature   cPPT/CTS: central polypurine tract and central termination sequence of HIV-1
