[The description below was written by a language model from this plasmid's Addgene catalogue record and pLannotate feature annotations shown in this document.]
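Description:
MYLK3 gRNA (BRDN0001148087) is a third-generation lentiviral CRISPR guide plasmid built on the lentiGuide-Puro backbone and designed to target human MYLK3, a myosin light chain kinase gene, using a reference transcript named in the record. It is one clone from a human kinome-focused gRNA collection. In bacteria it is maintained as a high-copy plasmid through a ColE1/pUC-type origin and selected with ampicillin via the β-lactamase gene. An f1 origin, an SV40 origin and residual lac and phage promoter elements from the cloning backbone are also annotated.

The lentiviral cassette begins with an RSV promoter fused to a truncated HIV-1 5' LTR, which drives Tat-independent production of the genomic RNA in packaging cells. This is followed by the Ψ packaging signal with a partial gag fragment and the Rev response element for nuclear export of the unspliced transcript. Within the transfer region, a human U6 RNA polymerase III promoter expresses the MYLK3-specific spacer joined to the Streptococcus pyogenes Cas9 guide RNA scaffold. A cPPT/CTS element that aids nuclear import sits downstream. An EF-1α core promoter with its intron A then drives puromycin N-acetyltransferase, allowing selection of transduced mammalian cells, and a WPRE enhances transcript expression. The cassette ends in a ΔU3 self-inactivating 3' LTR, followed by an SV40 polyadenylation signal.

The plasmid does not encode Cas9, so it must be used with a separate Cas9 lentiviral vector or in cells already expressing Cas9. Its typical use is stable delivery of the guide for knockout of MYLK3 in human cells.
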