Addgene plasmid #75950: MYLK3 gRNA (BRDN0001148087)
Purpose: 3rd generation lentiviral gRNA plasmid targeting human MYLK3
Depositing lab: John Doench & David Root. Depositing organization: Broad Institute. Publication: Optimized sgRNA design to maximize activity and minimize off-target effects of CRISPR-Cas9. Doench JG, Fusi N, Sullender M, Hegde M, Vaimberg EW, Donovan KF, Smith I, Tothova Z, Wilen C, Orchard R, Virgin HW, Listgarten J, Root DE. Nat Biotechnol. 2016 Jan 18. doi: 10.1038/nbt.3437. PubMed 26780180.
Backbone
  Vector backbone: lentiGuide-Puro
  Backbone manufacturer: Zhang Lab (Addgene plasmid # 52963)
  Vector type: Mammalian Expression, Lentiviral, CRISPR
  Selectable markers: Puromycin
Growth in bacteria
  Bacterial resistance: Ampicillin, 100 μg/mL
  Growth temperature: 37°C
  Growth strain: DH5alpha
  Copy number: High Copy
Gene/Insert
  Gene/Insert name: MYLK3 (alt names: MYLK3; NM_182493.2)
  gRNA/shRNA sequence: AGCATGTGCTGAGCACCAGT
  Species: H. sapiens (human)
  Entrez Gene: MYLK3 (a.k.a. MLCK, MLCK2, caMLCK, MGC126319, MGC126320)
  Promoter: hU6
  Cloning method: Unknown
  Sequencing primers: 5′ U6-F; 3′ pS2-R
Terms and licenses: Academic/Nonprofit Terms; Industry Terms: Not Available to Industry
Depositor comments: The gRNA was designed to target the following Genbank reference sequence(s): NM_182493.2. Note that this plasmid does NOT contain Cas9. It should be used in conjunction with lentiCas9-Blast (Addgene #52962) or otherwise with cell lines already expressing Cas9. Browse the full kinome gRNA library at http://www.addgene.org/pooled-library/broadgpp-human-kinome/ or visit http://www.broadinstitute.org/rnai/public/ for detailed protocols and information.
How to cite: MYLK3 gRNA (BRDN0001148087) was a gift from John Doench & David Root (Addgene plasmid # 75950 ; http://n2t.net/addgene:75950 ; RRID:Addgene_75950)
