>Addgene plasmid #75950 | MYLK3 gRNA (BRDN0001148087) | depositor partial sequence | sequence record 143410 | Target Sequence
AGCATGTGCTGAGCACCAGT
