>Addgene plasmid #75950 | MYLK3 gRNA (BRDN0001148087) | addgene partial sequence | sequence record 184887 | hU6-F
TACGTGACGTAGAAAGTAATAATTTCTTGGGTAGTTTGCAGTTTTAAAATTATGTTTTAAAATGGACTAT
CATATGCTTACCGTAACTTGAAAGTATTTCGATTTCTTGGCTTTATATATCTTGTGGAAAGGACGAAACA
CCGAGCATGTGCTGAGCACCAGTGTTTTAGAGCTAGAAATAGCAAGTTAAAATAAGGCTAGTCCGTTATC
AACTTGAAAAAGTGGCACCGAGTCGGTGCTTTTTTAAGCTTGGCGTAACTAGATCTTGAGACAAATGGCA
GTATTCATCCACAATTTTAAAAGAAAAGGGGGGATTGGGGGGTACAGTGCAGGGGAAAGAATAGTAGACA
TAATAGCAACAGACATACAAACTAAAGAATTACAAAAACAAATTACAAAAATTCAAAATTTTCGGGTTTA
TTACAGGGACAGCAGAGATCCACTTTGGCGCCGGCTCGAGGGGGCCCGGGTGCAAAGATGGATAAAGTTT
TAAACAGAGAGGAATCTTTGCAGCTAATGGACCTTCTAGGTCTTGAAAGGAGTGGGAATTGGCTCCGGTG
CCCGTCAGTG
